>Addgene plasmid #219162 | SFFV-SMAD7-Brd 211 | addgene full sequence | sequence record 450406 | Addgene NGS Result
AGCTTAATGTAGTCTTATGCAATACTCTTGTAGTCTTGCAACATGGTAACGATGAGTTAGCAACATGCCT
TACAAGGAGAGAAAAAGCACCGTGCATGCCGATTGGTGGAAGTAAGGTGGTACGATCGTGCCTTATTAGG
AAGGCAACAGACGGGTCTGACATGGATTGGACGAACCACTGAATTGCCGCATTGCAGAGATATTGTATTT
AAGTGCCTAGCTCGATACATAAACGGGTCTCTCTGGTTAGACCAGATCTGAGCCTGGGAGCTCTCTGGCT
AACTAGGGAACCCACTGCTTAAGCCTCAATAAAGCTTGCCTTGAGTGCTTCAAGTAGTGTGTGCCCGTCT
GTTGTGTGACTCTGGTAACTAGAGATCCCTCAGACCCTTTTAGTCAGTGTGGAAAATCTCTAGCAGTGGC
GCCCGAACAGGGACTTGAAAGCGAAAGGGAAACCAGAGGAGCTCTCTCGACGCAGGACTCGGCTTGCTGA
AGCGCGCACGGCAAGAGGCGAGGGGCGGCGACTGGTGAGTACGCCAAAAATTTTGACTAGCGGAGGCTAG
AAGGAGAGAGATGGGTGCGAGAGCGTCAGTATTAAGCGGGGGAGAATTAGATCGCGATGGGAAAAAATTC
GGTTAAGGCCAGGGGGAAAGAAAAAATATAAATTAAAACATATAGTATGGGCAAGCAGGGAGCTAGAACG
ATTCGCAGTTAATCCTGGCCTGTTAGAAACATCAGAAGGCTGTAGACAAATACTGGGACAGCTACAACCA
TCCCTTCAGACAGGATCAGAAGAACTTAGATCATTATATAATACAGTAGCAACCCTCTATTGTGTGCATC
AAAGGATAGAGATAAAAGACACCAAGGAAGCTTTAGACAAGATAGAGGAAGAGCAAAACAAAAGTAAGAC
CACCGCACAGCAAGCGGCCGCTGATCTTCAGACCTGGAGGAGGAGATATGAGGGACAATTGGAGAAGTGA
ATTATATAAATATAAAGTAGTAAAAATTGAACCATTAGGAGTAGCACCCACCAAGGCAAAGAGAAGAGTG
GTGCAGAGAGAAAAAAGAGCAGTGGGAATAGGAGCTTTGTTCCTTGGGTTCTTGGGAGCAGCAGGAAGCA
CTATGGGCGCAGCGTCAATGACGCTGACGGTACAGGCCAGACAATTATTGTCTGGTATAGTGCAGCAGCA
GAACAATTTGCTGAGGGCTATTGAGGCGCAACAGCATCTGTTGCAACTCACAGTCTGGGGCATCAAGCAG
CTCCAGGCAAGAATCCTGGCTGTGGAAAGATACCTAAAGGATCAACAGCTCCTGGGGATTTGGGGTTGCT
CTGGAAAACTCATTTGCACCACTGCTGTGCCTTGGAATGCTAGTTGGAGTAATAAATCTCTGGAACAGAT
TTGGAATCACACGACCTGGATGGAGTGGGACAGAGAAATTAACAATTACACAAGCTTAATACACTCCTTA
ATTGAAGAATCGCAAAACCAGCAAGAAAAGAATGAACAAGAATTATTGGAATTAGATAAATGGGCAAGTT
TGTGGAATTGGTTTAACATAACAAATTGGCTGTGGTATATAAAATTATTCATAATGATAGTAGGAGGCTT
GGTAGGTTTAAGAATAGTTTTTGCTGTACTTTCTATAGTGAATAGAGTTAGGCAGGGATATTCACCATTA
TCGTTTCAGACCCACCTCCCAACCCCGAGGGGACCCGACAGGCCCGAAGGAATAGAAGAAGAAGGTGGAG
AGAGAGACAGAGACAGATCCATTCGATTAGTGAACGGATCTCGACGGTATCGGTTAACTTTTAAAAGAAA
AGGGGGGATTGGGGGGTACAGTGCAGGGGAAAGAATAGTAGACATAATAGCAACAGACATACAAACTAAA
GAATTACAAAAACAAATTACAAAAATTCAAAATTTTATCGATCACGAGACTAGCCTCGAGCTGGCTGCAG
TAACGCCATTTTGCAAGGCATGGAAAAATACCAAACCAAGAATAGAGAAGTTCAGATCAAGGGCGGGTAC
ATGAAAATAGCTAACGTTGGGCCAAACAGGATATCTGCGGTGAGCAGTTTCGGCCCCGGCCCGGGGCCAA
GAACAGATGGTCACCGCAGTTTCGGCCCCGGCCCGAGGCCAAGAACAGATGGTCCCCAGATATGGCCCAA
CCCTCAGCAGTTTCTTAAGACCCATCAGATGTTTCCAGGCTCCCCCAAGGACCTGAAATGACCCTGCGCC
TTATTTGAATTAACCAATCAGCCTGCTTCTCGCTTCTGTTCGCGCGCTTCTGCTTCCCGAGCTCTATAAA
AGAGCTCACAACCCCTCACTCGGCGCGCCAGTCCTCCGACAGACTGAGTCGGCCGGTCGAATCAAGCTTA
TCGATACCGTCGACGCCACCATGTTCCGGACCAAGAGATCTGCCCTCGTGCGTCGGCTTTGGAGAAGTAG
AGCACCTGGCGGCGAGGACGAAGAAGAAGGCGCTGGCGGCGGAGGTGGTGGCGGAGAACTTAGAGGCGAA
GGCGCCACAGATAGCAGAGCACATGGTGCTGGCGGAGGCGGACCTGGTAGAGCTGGATGTTGTCTGGGCA
AAGCCGTGCGGGGAGCCAAGGGACATCATCACCCTCATCCTCCAGCTGCCGGTGCAGGCGCAGCAGGCGG
AGCTGAAGCTGATCTGAAAGCCCTGACACACAGCGTGCTGAAGAAGCTGAAAGAGAGACAGCTGGAACTG
CTGCTGCAGGCCGTTGAAAGCAGAGGCGGAACCAGAACAGCCTGCCTGTTGCTGCCTGGCAGACTGGATT
GCAGACTTGGACCTGGTGCTCCTGCTGGTGCTCAGCCTGCTCAACCTCCTAGCAGCTACTCTCTGCCTCT
GCTGCTGTGCAAGGTGTTCAGATGGCCCGACCTGAGACACAGCAGCGAAGTGAAGAGACTGTGCTGCTGC
GAGAGCTACGGCAAGATCAACCCCGAACTCGTGTGCTGCAACCCTCACCACCTGAGCAGACTGTGCGAGC
TGGAATCTCCTCCTCCACCATACTCTCGCTACCCCATGGACTTTCTGAAGCCCACCGATTGTCCTGATGC
TGTTCCTTCTTCTGCTGAAACTGGTGGTACTAATTATTTAGCTCCTGGTGGTTTATCTGATTCTCAATTA
TTATTAGAACCTGGTGATCGTTCTCATTGGTGTGTTGTTGCTTATTGGGAAGAAAAAACTCGTGTTGGTC
GTTTATATTGTGTTCAAGAACCTTCTTTAGATATTTTTTATGATTTACCTCAAGGTAATGGTTTTTGTTT
AGGTCAATTAAATTCTGATAATAAATCTCAATTAGTTCAAAAAGTTCGTTCTAAAATTGGTTGTGGTATT
CAATTAACTCGTGAAGTTGATGGTGTTTGGGTTTATAATCGTTCTTCTTATCCTATTTTTATTAAATCTG
CTACTTTAGATAATCCTGATTCTCGTACTTTATTAGTTCATAAAGTTTTTCCTGGTTTTTCTATTAAAGC
TTTTGATTATGAAAAAGCTTATTCTTTACAACGTCCTAATGATCATGAATTTATGCAACAACCTTGGACT
GGTTTTACTGTTCAAATTTCTTTTGTTAAAGGTTGGGGTCAATGTTATACTCGTCAATTTATTTCTTCTT
GTCCTTGTTGGTTAGAAGTTATTTTTAATTCTCGTTGATAAGGATCCCCCGGGCTGCAGGAATTCGAGCA
TCTTACCGCCATTTATTCCCATATTTGTTCTGTTTTTCTTGATTTGGGTATACATTTAAATGTTAATAAA
ACAAAATGGTGGGGCAATCATTTACATTTTTAGGGATATGTAATTACTAGTTCAGGTGTATTGCCACAAG
ACAAACATGTTAAGAAACTTTCCCGTTATTTACGCTCTGTTCCTGTTAATCAACCTCTGGATTACAAAAT
TTGTGAAAGATTGACTGATATTCTTAACTATGTTGCTCCTTTTACGCTGTGTGGATATGCTGCTTTAATG
CCTCTGTATCATGCTATTGCTTCCCGTACGGCTTTCGTTTTCTCCTCCTTGTATAAATCCTGGTTGCTGT
CTCTTTATGAGGAGTTGTGGCCCGTTGTCCGTCAACGTGGCGTGGTGTGCTCTGTGTTTGCTGACGCAAC
CCCCACTGGCTGGGGCATTGCCACCACCTGTCAACTCCTTTCTGGGACTTTCGCTTTCCCCCTCCCGATC
GCCACGGCAGAACTCATCGCCGCCTGCCTTGCCCGCTGCTGGACAGGGGCTAGGTTGCTGGGCACTGATA
ATTCCGTGGTGTTGTCGGGGAAGCTGACGTCCTTTGCAATTCGATATCAAGCTGTACCTTCTAGATGTAC
AGGGTGCGTAGCGCTTCTAGACCAATGACTTACAAGGCAGCTGTAGATCTTAGCCACTTTTTAAAAGAAA
AGGGGGGACTGGAAGGGCTAATTCACTCCCAACGAAGACAAGATCTGCTTTTTGCTTGTACTGGGTCTCT
CTGGTTAGACCAGATCTGAGCCTGGGAGCTCTCTGGCTAACTAGGGAACCCACTGCTTAAGCCTCAATAA
AGCTTGCCTTGAGTGCTTCAAGTAGTGTGTGCCCGTCTGTTGTGTGACTCTGGTAACTAGAGATCCCTCA
GACCCTTTTAGTCAGTGTGGAAAATCTCTAGCAGTAGTAGTTCATGTCATCTTATTATTCAGTATTTATA
ACTTGCAAAGAAATGAATATCAGAGAGTGAGAGGAACTTGTTTATTGCAGCTTATAATGGTTACAAATAA
AGCAATAGCATCACAAATTTCACAAATAAAGCATTTTTTTCACTGCATTCTAGTTGTGGTTTGTCCAAAC
TCATCAATGTATCTTATCATGTCTGGCTCTAGCTATCCCGCCCCTAACTCCGCCCATCCCGCCCCTAACT
CCGCCCAGTTCCGCCCATTCTCCGCCCCATGGCTGACTAATTTTTTTTATTTATGCAGAGGCCGAGGCCG
CCTCGGCCTCTGAGCTATTCCAGAAGTAGTGAGGAGGCTTTTTTGGAGGCCTAGGGACGTACCCAATTCG
CCCTATAGTGAGTCGTATTACGCGCGCTCACTGGCCGTCGTTTTACAACGTCGTGACTGGGAAAACCCTG
GCGTTACCCAACTTAATCGCCTTGCAGCACATCCCCCTTTCGCCAGCTGGCGTAATAGCGAAGAGGCCCG
CACCGATCGCCCTTCCCAACAGTTGCGCAGCCTGAATGGCGAATGGG
[124 nt withheld, positions 5228-5351]
C
[91 nt withheld, positions 5353-5443]
A
[49 nt withheld, positions 5445-5493]
CCTTTGACGTTGGAGTCCACGTTCTTT
[37 nt withheld, positions 5521-5557]
ACCCTATCTCGGTCTATTCTTTTGATTTATAAGGGATTTTGCCGATTTCGGCCTATTGGTTAAAAAATGA
GCTGATTTAACAAAAATTTAACGCGAATTTTAACAAAATATTAACGCTTACAATTTAGGTGGCACTTTTC
GGGGAAATGTGCGCGGAACCCCTATTTGTTTATTTTTCTAAATACATTCAAATATGTATCCGCTCATGAG
ACAATAACCCTGATAAATGCTTCAATAATATTGAAAAAGGAAGAGTATGAGTATTCAACATTTCCGTGTC
GCCCTTATTCCCTTTTTTGCGGCATTTTGCCTTCCTGTTTTTGCTCACCCAGAAACGCTGGTGAAAGTAA
AAGATGCTGAAGATCAGTTGGGTGCACGAGTGGGTTACATCGAACTGGATCTCAACAGCGGTAAGATCCT
TGAGAGTTTTCGCCCCGAAGAACGTTTTCCAATGATGAGCACTTTTAAAGTTCTGCTATGTGGCGCGGTA
TTATCCCGTATTGACGCCGGGCAAGAGCAACTCGGTCGCCGCATACACTATTCTCAGAATGACTTGGTTG
AGTACTCACCAGTCACAGAAAAGCATCTTACGGATGGCATGACAGTAAGAGAATTATGCAGTGCTGCCAT
AACCATGAGTGATAACACTGCGGCCAACTTACTTCTGACAACGATCGGAGGACCGAAGGAGCTAACCGCT
TTTTTGCACAACATGGGGGATCATGTAACTCGCCTTGATCGTTGGGAACCGGAGCTGAATGAAGCCATAC
CAAACGACGAGCGTGACACCACGATGCCTGTAGCAATGGCAACAACGTTGCGCAAACTATTAACTGGCGA
ACTACTTACTCTAGCTTCCCGGCAACAATTAATAGACTGGATGGAGGCGGATAAAGTTGCAGGACCACTT
CTGCGCTCGGCCCTTCCGGCTGGCTGGTTTATTGCTGATAAATCTGGAGCCGGTGAGCGTGGGTCTCGCG
GTATCATTGCAGCACTGGGGCCAGATGGTAAGCCCTCCCGTATCGTAGTTATCTACACGACGGGGAGTCA
GGCAACTATGGATGAACGAAATAGACAGATCGCTGAGATAGGTGCCTCACTGATTAAGCATTGGTAACTG
TCAGACCAAGTTTACTCATATATACTTTAGATTGATTTAAAACTTCATTTTTAATTTAAAAGGATCTAGG
TGAAGATCCTTTTTGATAATCTCATGACCAAAATCCCTTAACGTGAGTTTTCGTTCCACTGAGCGTCAGA
CCCCGTAGAAAAGATCAAAGGATCTTCTTGAGATCCTTTTTTTCTGCGCGTAATCTGCTGCTTGCAAACA
AAAAAACCACCGCTACCAGCGGTGGTTTGTTTGCCGGATCAAGAGCTACCAACTCTTTTTCCGAAGGTAA
CTGGCTTCAGCAGAGCGCAGATACCAAATACTGTTCTTCTAGTGTAGCCGTAGTTAGGCCACCACTTCAA
GAACTCTGTAGCACCGCCTACATACCTCGCTCTGCTAATCCTGTTACCAGTGGCTGCTGCCAGTGGCGAT
AAGTCGTGTCTTACCGGGTTGGACTCAAGACGATAGTTACCGGATAAGGCGCAGCGGTCGGGCTGAACGG
GGGGTTCGTGCACACAGCCCAGCTTGGAGCGAACGACCTACACCGAACTGAGATACCTACAGCGTGAGCT
ATGAGAAAGCGCCACGCTTCCCGAAGGGAGAAAGGCGGACAGGTATCCGGTAAGCGGCAGGGTCGGAACA
GGAGAGCGCACGAGGGAGCTTCCAGGGGGAAACGCCTGGTATCTTTATAGTCCTGTCGGGTTTCGCCACC
TCTGACTTGAGCGTCGATTTTTGTGATGCTCGTCAGGGGGGCGGAGCCTATGGAAAAACGCCAGCAACGC
GGCCTTTTTACGGTTCCTGGCCTTTTGCTGGCCTTTTGCTCACATGTTCTTTCCTGCGTTATCCCCTGAT
TCTGTGGATAACCGTATTACCGCCTTTGAGTGAGCTGATACCGCTCGCCGCAGCCGAACGACCGAGCGCA
GCGAGTCAGTGAGCGAGGAAGCGGAAGAGCGCCCAATACGCAAACCGCCTCTCCCCGCGCGTTGGCCGAT
TCATTAATGCAGCTGGCACGACAGGTTTCCCGACTGGAAAGCGGGCAGTGAGCGCAACGCAATTAATGTG
AGTTAGCTCACTCATTAGGCACCCCAGGCTTTACACTTTATGCTTCCGGCTCGTATGTTGTGTGGAATTG
TGAGCGGATAACAATTTCACACAGGAAACAGCTATGACCATGATTACGCCAAGCGCGCAATTAACCCTCA
CTAAAGGGAACAAAAGCTGGAGCTGCA
Features (pLannotate 1.2.2; 28 found; start..end, strand, type, name):
      8..234     +  promoter       RSV promoter: Rous sarcoma virus enhancer/promoter
    235..415     +  LTR            5' LTR (truncated): truncated 5' long terminal repeat (LTR) from HIV-1
    462..587     +  misc_feature   HIV-1 Ψ: packaging signal of human immunodeficiency virus type 1
    571..934     +  CDS            HIV-1 gag (fragment): gag protein from human immunodeficiency virus 1; gag
   1080..1313    +  misc_feature   RRE: The Rev response element (RRE) of HIV-1 allows for Rev-dependent mRNA export from the nucleus to the cytoplasm.
   1690..1790    +  CDS            Rev (fragment): human immunodeficiency virus 1 (HIV-1) Rev protein; rev; enhances nuclear export of unspliced and incompletely spliced viral mRNAs
   1809..1926    +  misc_feature   cPPT/CTS: central polypurine tract and central termination sequence of HIV-1
   1960..2361    +  promoter       SFFV promoter: spleen focus-forming virus long terminal repeat (LTR) promoter
   2371..2394    +  misc_feature   MCS (fragment): pBluescript multiple cloning site
   2401..3675    +  CDS            SMAD7: SMAD7_HUMAN - Also known as MADH7, MADH8. Experimental evidence at protein level: Swiss-Prot protein existence level 1. Antagonist of signaling by TGF-beta (transforming growth factor) type 1 receptor superfamily members; has been shown to inhibit TGF-beta (Transforming growth factor) and activin signaling by associating with their receptors thus preventing SMAD2 access. Functions as an adapter to recruit SMURF2 to the TGF-beta receptor complex. Also acts by recruiting the PPP1R15A-PP1 complex to TGFBR1, which promotes its dephosphorylation. Positively regulates PDPK1 kinase activity by stimul
   3682..3707    +  misc_feature   MCS (fragment): pBluescript multiple cloning site
   3707..3766    +  CDS            S (fragment): HBSAG_WHV6 - Experimental evidence at transcript level: Swiss-Prot protein existence level 2. The middle envelope protein plays an important role in the budding of the virion. It is involved in the induction of budding in a nucleocapsid independent way. In this process the majority of envelope proteins bud to form subviral lipoprotein particles of 22 nm of diameter that do not contain a nucleocapsid (By similarity). From Woodchuck hepatitis B virus (isolate w64/pWS23) (WHV).
   3898..4301    +  misc_feature   WPRE: woodchuck hepatitis virus posttranscriptional regulatory element
   4359..4418    +  CDS            nef (fragment): NEF_HV1Z2 - Experimental evidence at protein level: Swiss-Prot protein existence level 1. Extracellular Nef protein targets CD4(+) T-lymphocytes for apoptosis by interacting with CXCR4 surface receptors. From Human immunodeficiency virus type 1 group M subtype D (isolate Z2/CDC-Z34) (HIV-1).
   4420..4653    +  LTR            3' LTR (ΔU3): self-inactivating 3' long terminal repeat (LTR) from HIV-1
   4725..4846    +  polyA_signal   SV40 poly(A) signal: SV40 polyadenylation signal
   4886..5021    +  rep_origin     SV40 ori: SV40 origin of replication
   5042..5060    -  promoter       T7 promoter: promoter for bacteriophage T7 RNA polymerase
   5068..5223    +  CDS            lacZα (fragment): LacZα fragment of β-galactosidase; lacZ fragment
   5228..5656    +  rep_origin     f1 ori (sequence partly withheld): f1 bacteriophage origin of replication; arrow indicates direction of (+) strand synthesis
   5709..5813    +  promoter       AmpR promoter: bla
   5814..6674    +  CDS            AmpR: β-lactamase; bla; confers resistance to ampicillin, carbenicillin, and related antibiotics
   6845..7433    +  rep_origin     ori: high-copy-number ColE1/pMB1/pBR322/pUC origin of replication
   7616..7708    +  CDS            lacI (fragment): lac repressor; lacI; The lac repressor binds to the lac operator to inhibit transcription in E. coli. This inhibition can be relieved by adding lactose or isopropyl-β-D-thiogalactopyranoside (IPTG).
   7721..7742    +  protein_bind   CAP binding site: CAP binding activates transcription in the presence of cAMP. E. coli catabolite activator protein
   7757..7787    +  promoter       lac promoter: promoter for the E. coli lac operon
   7795..7811    +  protein_bind   lac operator: The lac repressor binds to the lac operator to inhibit transcription in E. coli. This inhibition can be relieved by adding lactose or isopropyl-β-D-thiogalactopyranoside (IPTG). lac repressor encoded by lacI
   7856..7874    +  promoter       T3 promoter: promoter for bacteriophage T3 RNA polymerase
