[The description below was written by a language model from this plasmid's Addgene catalogue record and pLannotate feature annotations shown in this document.]
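Description:
SFFV-SMAD7-Brd 211 is a third-generation-style, self-inactivating HIV-1 lentiviral transfer plasmid built on the SFFV-MCS backbone, carrying a codon-optimized human SMAD7 open reading frame together with a construct-specific DNA barcode. In bacteria it is maintained through a high-copy ColE1/pUC origin and selected with ampicillin via the β-lactamase gene. The backbone also retains an f1 origin, an SV40 origin and poly(A) signal, and leftover lac, T7 and T3 cloning-vector elements that play no role in the payload.

The viral genome is transcribed in packaging cells from an RSV promoter fused to a truncated 5' LTR, which makes production Tat-independent. It contains the Ψ packaging signal with a partial gag sequence, the Rev response element for nuclear export of the unspliced genomic RNA, and the cPPT/CTS, which aids transduction. The ΔU3 3' LTR inactivates LTR promoter activity after integration, so expression in target cells depends on the internal spleen focus-forming virus (SFFV) promoter, a strong promoter often chosen for haematopoietic cells. SFFV drives SMAD7, an inhibitory SMAD that antagonizes TGF-β and activin signalling, and a downstream WPRE enhances transcript stability and expression.

According to the depositor, the layout is SFFV, transcription factor, WPRE, barcode, with the barcode cloned into an XbaI site. The barcode is not annotated in the feature table, but this placement puts it within the 3' part of the transcript, where it could be read out by sequencing. No tag, fluorescent reporter or mammalian selection marker is annotated. The plasmid belongs to a barcoded factor collection made for combinatorial transcription factor screening in immune cell reprogramming.
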