Addgene plasmid #219162: SFFV-SMAD7-Brd 211
Purpose: Transcription factor SMAD7 with a specific barcode assigned.
Depositing lab: Filipe Pereira. Depositing organization: Center for Neuroscience and Cell Biology, University of Coimbra. Publication: A combinatorial transcription factor screening platform for immune cell reprogramming. Kurochkin I, Altman AR, Caiado I, Pertiga-Cabral D, Halitzki E, Minaeva M, Zimmermannova O, Henriques-Oliveira L, Klein D, Nair M, Oliveira D, Cajal LR, Knittel R, Feick C, Ringner M, Martin M, Cirovic B, Pires CF, Rosa FF, Sitnicka E, Theis FJ, Pereira CF. Cell Syst. 2026 Jan 21;17(1):101457. doi: 10.1016/j.cels.2025.101457. Epub 2026 Jan 14. PubMed 41539305.
Backbone
  Vector backbone: SFFV-MCS
  Backbone size w/o insert (bp): 6611
  Vector type: Lentiviral
Growth in bacteria
  Bacterial resistance: Ampicillin, 100 μg/mL
  Growth temperature: 37°C
  Growth strain: NEB Stable
  Copy number: High Copy
Gene/Insert
  Gene/Insert name: SMAD7
  Species: H. sapiens (human)
  Insert size (bp): 1278
  Mutation: Codon optimized
  Entrez Gene: SMAD7 (a.k.a. CRCS3, MADH7, MADH8)
  Promoter: The spleen focus-forming virus (SFFV) promoter
  Cloning method: Other
Terms and licenses: Academic/Nonprofit Terms; Industry Terms: Not Available to Industry
Depositor comments: Barcode sequence cloned into XbaI restriction site. Design of plasmid is as follows: SFFV-[TF sequence]-WPRE-[Barcode sequence].
How to cite: SFFV-SMAD7-Brd 211 was a gift from Filipe Pereira (Addgene plasmid # 219162 ; http://n2t.net/addgene:219162 ; RRID:Addgene_219162)
