>Addgene plasmid #219162 | SFFV-SMAD7-Brd 211 | depositor partial sequence | sequence record 427966 | TF ORF
ATGTTCCGGACCAAGAGATCTGCCCTCGTGCGTCGGCTTTGGAGAAGTAGAGCACCTGGCGGCGAGGACG
AAGAAGAAGGCGCTGGCGGCGGAGGTGGTGGCGGAGAACTTAGAGGCGAAGGCGCCACAGATAGCAGAGC
ACATGGTGCTGGCGGAGGCGGACCTGGTAGAGCTGGATGTTGTCTGGGCAAAGCCGTGCGGGGAGCCAAG
GGACATCATCACCCTCATCCTCCAGCTGCCGGTGCAGGCGCAGCAGGCGGAGCTGAAGCTGATCTGAAAG
CCCTGACACACAGCGTGCTGAAGAAGCTGAAAGAGAGACAGCTGGAACTGCTGCTGCAGGCCGTTGAAAG
CAGAGGCGGAACCAGAACAGCCTGCCTGTTGCTGCCTGGCAGACTGGATTGCAGACTTGGACCTGGTGCT
CCTGCTGGTGCTCAGCCTGCTCAACCTCCTAGCAGCTACTCTCTGCCTCTGCTGCTGTGCAAGGTGTTCA
GATGGCCCGACCTGAGACACAGCAGCGAAGTGAAGAGACTGTGCTGCTGCGAGAGCTACGGCAAGATCAA
CCCCGAACTCGTGTGCTGCAACCCTCACCACCTGAGCAGACTGTGCGAGCTGGAATCTCCTCCTCCACCA
TACTCTCGCTACCCCATGGACTTTCTGAAGCCCACCGATTGTCCTGATGCTGTTCCTTCTTCTGCTGAAA
CTGGTGGTACTAATTATTTAGCTCCTGGTGGTTTATCTGATTCTCAATTATTATTAGAACCTGGTGATCG
TTCTCATTGGTGTGTTGTTGCTTATTGGGAAGAAAAAACTCGTGTTGGTCGTTTATATTGTGTTCAAGAA
CCTTCTTTAGATATTTTTTATGATTTACCTCAAGGTAATGGTTTTTGTTTAGGTCAATTAAATTCTGATA
ATAAATCTCAATTAGTTCAAAAAGTTCGTTCTAAAATTGGTTGTGGTATTCAATTAACTCGTGAAGTTGA
TGGTGTTTGGGTTTATAATCGTTCTTCTTATCCTATTTTTATTAAATCTGCTACTTTAGATAATCCTGAT
TCTCGTACTTTATTAGTTCATAAAGTTTTTCCTGGTTTTTCTATTAAAGCTTTTGATTATGAAAAAGCTT
ATTCTTTACAACGTCCTAATGATCATGAATTTATGCAACAACCTTGGACTGGTTTTACTGTTCAAATTTC
TTTTGTTAAAGGTTGGGGTCAATGTTATACTCGTCAATTTATTTCTTCTTGTCCTTGTTGGTTAGAAGTT
ATTTTTAATTCTCGTTGA
