>Addgene plasmid #219162 | SFFV-SMAD7-Brd 211 | depositor partial sequence | sequence record 427967 | Barcode sequence
TGTACAGGGTGCGTAGCGCT
